Addgene plasmid #143591: TFORF2486
Purpose: Lentiviral vector for overexpressing transcription factor ORFs with unique 24-bp barcodes. Barcodes facilitate identification of transcription factors in pooled screens.
Depositing lab: Feng Zhang. Depositing organization: Broad Institute. Publication: A transcription factor atlas of directed differentiation. Joung J, Ma S, Tay T, Geiger-Schuller KR, Kirchgatterer PC, Verdine VK, Guo B, Arias-Garcia MA, Allen WE, Singh A, Kuksenko O, Abudayyeh OO, Gootenberg JS, Fu Z, Macrae RK, Buenrostro JD, Regev A, Zhang F. Cell. 2023 Jan 5;186(1):209-229.e26. doi: 10.1016/j.cell.2022.11.026. PubMed 36608654.
Backbone
  Vector backbone: pLX_TRC317
  Backbone manufacturer: Broad Institute Genetic Perturbation Platform
  Backbone size w/o insert (bp): 8264
  Vector type: Mammalian Expression, Lentiviral
  Selectable markers: Puromycin
Growth in bacteria
  Bacterial resistance: Ampicillin, 100 μg/mL
  Growth temperature: 37°C
  Growth strain: NEB Stable
  Copy number: High Copy
Gene/Insert
  Gene/Insert name: ZBTB11
  Species: H. sapiens (human)
  Insert size (bp): 3263
  Entrez Gene: ZBTB11 (a.k.a. ZNF913, FLJ13426, MGC133303, ZNF-U69274)
  Promoter: EF1a
  Cloning method: Unknown
  Sequencing primers: 5′ GGGTGGAGACTGAAGTTAGGCCAG; 3′ CACATAGCGTAAAAGGAGCAACATAG
Terms and licenses: Academic/Nonprofit Terms; Industry Terms: Not Available to Industry
Depositor comments: NM_014415,ENST00000312938 . The transcription factor ORF portion of this plasmid was synthesized by Genewiz. Please test multiple small colonies in case of plasmid recombination. To make this collection available in a timely manner, a portion of this collection was not fully sequenced by Addgene. If an Addgene verified full plasmid sequence is not available, please contact us prior to placing an order to request the full sequence.
How to cite: TFORF2486 was a gift from Feng Zhang (Addgene plasmid # 143591 ; http://n2t.net/addgene:143591 ; RRID:Addgene_143591)
