[The description below was written by a language model from this plasmid's Addgene catalogue record and pLannotate feature annotations shown in this document.]
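Description:
TFORF2486 is a lentiviral mammalian expression plasmid built on the pLX_TRC317 backbone, carrying the human transcription factor ZBTB11, a zinc finger and BTB domain protein, as a synthesized open reading frame. It belongs to a large barcoded transcription factor ORF collection in which each clone carries a unique 24-bp barcode so that the factor can be identified by sequencing in pooled overexpression screens, such as screens for drivers of directed differentiation. The barcode is not annotated as a feature in the table. In bacteria the plasmid is maintained through a high-copy ColE1/pUC-type origin and selected with ampicillin via β-lactamase. An f1 origin and remnants of a lac/lacZα cloning region with T7 and T3 promoters are also present in the backbone. The depositor cautions that the plasmid can recombine, as is common for vectors with repeated LTR sequences.

The viral portion has a third-generation layout. An RSV promoter drives a truncated HIV-1 5' LTR, followed by the Ψ packaging signal with a gag fragment, the Rev response element for nuclear export of the genomic RNA, a cPPT/CTS element, and a self-inactivating ΔU3 3' LTR followed by an SV40 polyadenylation signal. Two expression units lie between the LTRs. An SV40 early promoter/origin region drives puromycin N-acetyltransferase for selection of transduced cells. Downstream of it, the strong constitutive EF-1α promoter drives the ZBTB11 coding sequence. A WPRE after the ORF enhances transcript stability and expression. No epitope tag or fluorescent reporter is annotated. The short U6 promoter, small t antigen and Rev fragments in the table appear to be short sequence matches rather than functional units.
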