Features (pLannotate 1.2.2; 31 found; start..end, strand, type, name):
      5..231     +  promoter       RSV promoter: Rous sarcoma virus enhancer/promoter
    232..412     +  LTR            5' LTR (truncated): truncated 5' long terminal repeat (LTR) from HIV-1
    459..584     +  misc_feature   HIV-1 Ψ: packaging signal of human immunodeficiency virus type 1
    568..931     +  CDS            HIV-1 gag (fragment): gag protein from human immunodeficiency virus 1; gag
   1077..1310    +  misc_feature   RRE: The Rev response element (RRE) of HIV-1 allows for Rev-dependent mRNA export from the nucleus to the cytoplasm.
   1687..1713    +  CDS            Rev (fragment): human immunodeficiency virus 1 (HIV-1) Rev protein; rev; enhances nuclear export of unspliced and incompletely spliced viral mRNAs
   1720..1743    +  promoter       SV40 promoter (fragment): SV40 early promoter
   1744..1815    +  promoter       SV40 promoter (fragment): SV40 enhancer and early promoter
   1839..1974    +  rep_origin     SV40 ori: SV40 origin of replication
   2020..2616    +  CDS            PuroR (fragment): puromycin N-acetyltransferase; pac from Streptomyces; confers resistance to puromycin
   2665..2782    +  misc_feature   cPPT/CTS: central polypurine tract and central termination sequence of HIV-1
   2847..2913    +  CDS            small t antigen (fragment): SV40 (simian virus 40) small t antigen
   2920..4098    +  promoter       EF-1α promoter: strong constitutive promoter for human elongation factor EF-1α
   4115..7273    +  CDS            ZBTB11: ZBT11_HUMAN - Experimental evidence at protein level: Swiss-Prot protein existence level 1. May be involved in transcriptional regulation. From Homo sapiens (Human).
   7289..7342    +  promoter       U6 promoter (fragment): RNA polymerase III promoter for human U6 snRNA
   7384..7972    +  misc_feature   WPRE: woodchuck hepatitis virus posttranscriptional regulatory element
   8023..8042    +  misc_feature   cPPT/CTS (fragment): central polypurine tract and central termination sequence of HIV-1
   8044..8277    +  LTR            3' LTR (ΔU3): self-inactivating 3' long terminal repeat (LTR) from HIV-1
   8355..8476    +  polyA_signal   SV40 poly(A) signal: SV40 polyadenylation signal
   8516..8651    +  rep_origin     SV40 ori: SV40 origin of replication
   8672..8690    -  promoter       T7 promoter: promoter for bacteriophage T7 RNA polymerase
   8698..8853    +  CDS            lacZα (fragment): LacZα fragment of β-galactosidase; lacZ fragment
   8858..9286    +  rep_origin     f1 ori (sequence partly withheld): f1 bacteriophage origin of replication; arrow indicates direction of (+) strand synthesis
   9339..9443    +  promoter       AmpR promoter: bla
   9444..10304   +  CDS            AmpR: β-lactamase; bla; confers resistance to ampicillin, carbenicillin, and related antibiotics
  10475..11063   +  rep_origin     ori: high-copy-number ColE1/pMB1/pBR322/pUC origin of replication
  11246..11338   +  CDS            lacI (fragment): lac repressor; lacI; The lac repressor binds to the lac operator to inhibit transcription in E. coli. This inhibition can be relieved by adding lactose or isopropyl-β-D-thiogalactopyranoside (IPTG).
  11351..11372   +  protein_bind   CAP binding site: CAP binding activates transcription in the presence of cAMP. E. coli catabolite activator protein
  11387..11417   +  promoter       lac promoter: promoter for the E. coli lac operon
  11421..11443   +  protein_bind   lac operator (fragment): The lac repressor binds to the lac operator to inhibit transcription in E. coli. This inhibition can be relieved by adding lactose or isopropyl-β-D-thiogalactopyranoside (IPTG). lac repressor encoded by lacI
  11486..11504   +  promoter       T3 promoter: promoter for bacteriophage T3 RNA polymerase
>Addgene plasmid #143591 | TFORF2486 | addgene full sequence | sequence record 400488 | Addgene NGS Result
TTAATGTAGTCTTATGCAATACTCTTGTAGTCTTGCAACATGGTAACGATGAGTTAGCAACATGCCTTAC
AAGGAGAGAAAAAGCACCGTGCATGCCGATTGGTGGAAGTAAGGTGGTACGATCGTGCCTTATTAGGAAG
GCAACAGACGGGTCTGACATGGATTGGACGAACCACTGAATTGCCGCATTGCAGAGATATTGTATTTAAG
TGCCTAGCTCGATACATAAACGGGTCTCTCTGGTTAGACCAGATCTGAGCCTGGGAGCTCTCTGGCTAAC
TAGGGAACCCACTGCTTAAGCCTCAATAAAGCTTGCCTTGAGTGCTTCAAGTAGTGTGTGCCCGTCTGTT
GTGTGACTCTGGTAACTAGAGATCCCTCAGACCCTTTTAGTCAGTGTGGAAAATCTCTAGCAGTGGCGCC
CGAACAGGGACTTGAAAGCGAAAGGGAAACCAGAGGAGCTCTCTCGACGCAGGACTCGGCTTGCTGAAGC
GCGCACGGCAAGAGGCGAGGGGCGGCGACTGGTGAGTACGCCAAAAATTTTGACTAGCGGAGGCTAGAAG
GAGAGAGATGGGTGCGAGAGCGTCAGTATTAAGCGGGGGAGAATTAGATCGCGATGGGAAAAAATTCGGT
TAAGGCCAGGGGGAAAGAAAAAATATAAATTAAAACATATAGTATGGGCAAGCAGGGAGCTAGAACGATT
CGCAGTTAATCCTGGCCTGTTAGAAACATCAGAAGGCTGTAGACAAATACTGGGACAGCTACAACCATCC
CTTCAGACAGGATCAGAAGAACTTAGATCATTATATAATACAGTAGCAACCCTCTATTGTGTGCATCAAA
GGATAGAGATAAAAGACACCAAGGAAGCTTTAGACAAGATAGAGGAAGAGCAAAACAAAAGTAAGACCAC
CGCACAGCAAGCGGCCGCTGATCTTCAGACCTGGAGGAGGAGATATGAGGGACAATTGGAGAAGTGAATT
ATATAAATATAAAGTAGTAAAAATTGAACCATTAGGAGTAGCACCCACCAAGGCAAAGAGAAGAGTGGTG
CAGAGAGAAAAAAGAGCAGTGGGAATAGGAGCTTTGTTCCTTGGGTTCTTGGGAGCAGCAGGAAGCACTA
TGGGCGCAGCGTCAATGACGCTGACGGTACAGGCCAGACAATTATTGTCTGGTATAGTGCAGCAGCAGAA
CAATTTGCTGAGGGCTATTGAGGCGCAACAGCATCTGTTGCAACTCACAGTCTGGGGCATCAAGCAGCTC
CAGGCAAGAATCCTGGCTGTGGAAAGATACCTAAAGGATCAACAGCTCCTGGGGATTTGGGGTTGCTCTG
GAAAACTCATTTGCACCACTGCTGTGCCTTGGAATGCTAGTTGGAGTAATAAATCTCTGGAACAGATTTG
GAATCACACGACCTGGATGGAGTGGGACAGAGAAATTAACAATTACACAAGCTTAATACACTCCTTAATT
GAAGAATCGCAAAACCAGCAAGAAAAGAATGAACAAGAATTATTGGAATTAGATAAATGGGCAAGTTTGT
GGAATTGGTTTAACATAACAAATTGGCTGTGGTATATAAAATTATTCATAATGATAGTAGGAGGCTTGGT
AGGTTTAAGAATAGTTTTTGCTGTACTTTCTATAGTGAATAGAGTTAGGCAGGGATATTCACCATTATCG
TTTCAGACCCACCTCCCAACCCCGAGGGGACCCATGCATTGCATCTCAATTAGTCAGCAACCAGGTGTGG
AAAGTCCCCAGGCTCCCCAGCAGGCAGAAGTATGCAAAGCATGCGTCTCAATTAGTCAGCAACCATAGTC
CCGCCCCTAACTCCGCCCATCCCGCCCCTAACTCCGCCCAGTTCCGCCCATTCTCCGCCCCATGGCTGAC
TAATTTTTTTTATTTATGCAGAGGCCGAGGCCGCCTCGGCCTCTGAGCTATTCCAGAAGTAGTGAGGAGG
CTTTTTTGGAGGCCTAGGCTTTTGCAAAAAGCTTTCTAGAGGTACCACCGGAGCTTACCATGACCGAGTA
CAAGCCCACGGTGCGCCTCGCCACCCGCGACGACGTCCCCAGGGCCGTACGCACCCTCGCCGCCGCGTTC
GCCGACTACCCCGCCACGCGCCACACCGTCGATCCGGACCGCCACATCGAGCGGGTCACCGAGCTGCAAG
AACTCTTCCTCACGCGCGTCGGGCTCGACATCGGCAAGGTGTGGGTCGCGGACGACGGCGCCGCCGTGGC
GGTCTGGACCACGCCGGAGAGCGTCGAAGCGGGGGCGGTGTTCGCCGAGATCGGCCCGCGCATGGCCGAG
TTGAGCGGTTCCCGGCTGGCCGCGCAGCAACAGATGGAAGGCCTCCTGGCGCCGCACCGGCCCAAGGAGC
CCGCGTGGTTCCTGGCCACCGTCGGCGTCTCGCCCGACCACCAGGGCAAGGGTCTGGGCAGCGCCGTCGT
GCTCCCCGGAGTGGAGGCGGCCGAGCGCGCCGGGGTGCCCGCCTTCCTGGAGACCTCCGCGCCCCGCAAC
CTCCCCTTCTACGAGCGGCTCGGCTTCACCGTCACCGCCGACGTCGAGGTGCCCGAAGGACCGCGCACCT
GGTGCATGACCCGCAAGCCCGGTGCCAGTTAACGAATTCTAGATCTTGAGACAAATGGCAGTATTCATCC
ACAATTTTAAAAGAAAAGGGGGGATTGGGGGGTACAGTGCAGGGGAAAGAATAGTAGACATAATAGCAAC
AGACATACAAACTAAAGAATTACAAAAACAAATTACAAAAATTCAAAATTTTCGGGTTTATTACAGGGAC
AGCAGAGATCCACTTTGGCGCCGGCTCGAGGCCTGCAGGTGCAAAGATGGATAAAGTTTTAAACAGAGAG
GAATCTTTGCAGCTAATGGACCTTCTAGGTCTTGAAAGGAGTGGGAATTGGCTCCGGTGCCCGTCAGTGG
GCAGAGCGCACATCGCCCACAGTCCCCGAGAAGTTGGGGGGAGGGGTCGGCAATTGAACCGGTGCCTAGA
GAAGGTGGCGCGGGGTAAACTGGGAAAGTGATGTCGTGTACTGGCTCCGCCTTTTTCCCGAGGGTGGGGG
AGAACCGTATATAAGTGCAGTAGTCGCCGTGAACGTTCTTTTTCGCAACGGGTTTGCCGCCAGAACACAG
GTAAGTGCCGTGTGTGGTTCCCGCGGGCCTGGCCTCTTTACGGGTTATGGCCCTTGCGTGCCTTGAATTA
CTTCCACCTGGCTGCAGTACGTGATTCTTGATCCCGAGCTTCGGGTTGGAAGTGGGTGGGAGAGTTCGAG
GCCTTGCGCTTAAGGAGCCCCTTCGCCTCGTGCTTGAGTTGAGGCCTGGCCTGGGCGCTGGGGCCGCCGC
GTGCGAATCTGGTGGCACCTTCGCGCCTGTCTCGCTGCTTTCGATAAGTCTCTAGCCATTTAAAATTTTT
GATGACCTGCTGCGACGCTTTTTTTCTGGCAAGATAGTCTTGTAAATGCGGGCCAAGATCTGCACACTGG
TATTTCGGTTTTTGGGGCCGCGGGCGGCGACGGGGCCCGTGCGTCCCAGCGCACATGTTCGGCGAGGCGG
GGCCTGCGAGCGCGGCCACCGAGAATCGGACGGGGGTAGTCTCAAGCTGGCCGGCCTGCTCTGGTGCCTG
GCCTCGCGCCGCCGTGTATCGCCCCGCCCTGGGCGGCAAGGCTGGCCCGGTCGGCACCAGTTGCGTGAGC
GGAAAGATGGCCGCTTCCCGGCCCTGCTGCAGGGAGCTCAAAATGGAGGACGCGGCGCTCGGGAGAGCGG
GCGGGTGAGTCACCCACACAAAGGAAAAGGGCCTTTCCGTCCTCAGCCGTCGCTTCATGTGACTCCACGG
AGTACCGGGCGCCGTCCAGGCACCTCGATTAGTTCTCGAGCTTTTGGAGTACGTCGTCTTTAGGTTGGGG
GGAGGGGTTTTATGCGATGGAGTTTCCCCACACTGAGTGGGTGGAGACTGAAGTTAGGCCAGCTTGGCAC
TTGATGTAATTCTCCTTGGAATTTGCCCTTTTTGAGTTTGGATCTTGGTTCATTCTCAAGCCTCAGACAG
TGGTTCAAAGTTTTTTTCTTCCATTTCAGGTGTCGTGAGGCTAGCACCGCCACCATGTCAAGCGAGGAAA
GCTACCGGGCCATCCTGCGTTACCTGACGAACGAGCGCGAGCCGTATGCGCCGGGCACCGAGGGCAATGT
CAAGCGTAAAATCCGAAAAGCTGCCGCCTGCTACGTGGTGCGCGGCGGGACTCTGTATTACCAGCGGCGG
CAGCGGCACCGCAAGACCTTCGCGGAGCTGGAGGTGGTGCTGCAGCCGGAGCGACGCCGGGACCTCATCG
AGGCGGCGCACCTGGGTCCCGGCGGCACTCACCACACCCGGCATCAGACCTGGCACTACTTGTCCAAGAC
GTACTGGTGGCGAGGTATATTGAAGCAAGTCAAAGATTACATTAAACAGTGTAGCAAATGCCAGGAGAAA
CTAGATCGATCCCGTCCAATATCAGATGTTTCAGAAATGTTGGAAGAATTGGGACTAGACCTTGAATCTG
GAGAAGAAAGTAATGAATCGGAAGATGACCTGAGCAACTTTACTTCATCTCCAACTACAGCATCCAAGCC
TGCAAAAAAGAAGCCAGTATCCAAACATGAACTTGTGTTTGTTGACACCAAAGGAGTGGTAAAACGTTCT
TCTCCAAAACATTGTCAGGCTGTCTTAAAACAGCTGAACGAACAGAGACTTTCCAACCAGTTCTGTGATG
TTACTTTGTTAATTGAAGGAGAAGAGTACAAAGCTCATAAATCTGTTTTGTCAGCAAATAGCGAGTATTT
TCGAGATCTTTTTATTGAGAAAGGAGCTGTTTCCAGTCATGAGGCTGTGGTGGATCTTTCTGGTTTTTGT
AAGGCCAGCTTCCTTCCTTTACTGGAATTTGCCTATACTTCTGTACTAAGTTTTGATTTCTGTAGCATGG
CTGATGTAGCCATCTTAGCTCGTCATCTTTTCATGTCAGAAGTCTTAGAGATTTGTGAAAGTGTACATAA
GCTAATGGAAGAGAAGCAGCTAACAGTATATAAGAAGGGCGAAGTACAAACAGTTGCATCCACCCAGGAC
TTACGAGTACAGAATGGAGGTACAGCACCTCCTGTTGCTAGCAGTGAGGGAACCACAACAAGTTTACCTA
CTGAACTTGGGGATTGTGAAATTGTACTACTGGTAAATGGAGAATTGCCAGAAGCTGAGCAGAATGGAGA
GGTAGGACGACAGCCTGAGCCCCAGGTTTCTTCAGAGGCTGAATCTGCCCTGTCATCAGTAGGATGTATA
GCTGATTCCCATCCTGAAATGGAGTCTGTTGATTTAATAACAAAAAACAACCAGACAGAACTAGAAACTT
CAAACAACAGAGAAAATAACACAGTTTCTAATATACACCCTAAACTTTCAAAAGAGAATGTAATTAGTAG
CTCGCCAGAGGATAGTGGTATGGGAAATGATATATCAGCTGAGGATATTTGTGCCGAAGACATTCCAAAA
CATAGGCAGAAAGTTGACCAACCTTTAAAAGATCAGGAAAATCTAGTTGCATCAACAGCAAAGACAGACT
TTGGCCCTGATGATGATACTTATAGAAGCAGGCTTCGACAACGTTCTGTTAATGAAGGGGCATATATTCG
ACTACACAAGGGAATGGAGAAAAAGCTGCAGAAACGGAAAGCCGTTCCCAAGTCAGCAGTTCAACAGGTG
GCTCAGAAGTTAGTTCAAAGAGGAAAAAAGATGAAACAGCCAAAAAGAGATGCTAAAGAGAACACAGAAG
AAGCATCTCATAAATGTGGGGAATGTGGAATGGTTTTTCAGAGACGATACGCCCTTATAATGCACAAACT
GAAACATGAAAGAGCTAGAGATTACAAATGTCCATTGTGTAAAAAACAGTTTCAGTACAGTGCCTCTTTG
CGAGCACATCTTATTCGTCATACCAGAAAAGATGCACCCTCTTCATCCTCGTCCAATTCCACGTCTAATG
AAGCATCGGGAACATCATCTGAGAAGGGCAGAACCAAGCGGGAATTTATATGTTCCATATGTGGAAGAAC
ATTACCTAAATTATATTCTCTCCGAATACATATGTTAAAGCACACAGGTGTAAAGCCACATGCATGCCAG
GTCTGTGGAAAGACTTTTATCTATAAGCATGGTCTAAAATTACATCAGAGTCTTCATCAATCACAGAAGC
AGTTCCAGTGTGAACTGTGTGTTAAGTCATTTGTTACCAAACGGAGTCTTCAAGAACATATGAGTATTCA
CACAGGAGAGTCCAAGTACCTTTGCTCAGTTTGTGGAAAGTCTTTTCATAGGGGCTCTGGACTCAGCAAG
CACTTCAAGAAACACCAACCAAAGCCTGAGGTTCGAGGCTATCATTGTACTCAATGTGAAAAAAGTTTCT
TTGAAGCTAGAGATCTTCGCCAGCACATGAACAAACATCTTGGTGTGAAGCCATTCCAGTGCCAATTTTG
TGATAAGTGCTATAGTTGGAAGAAAGATTGGTATTCCCATGTGAAGTCTCATTCTGTCACTGAGCCTTAT
AGGTGTAATATATGTGGCAAAGAATTTTATGAAAAAGCTTTGTTCAGAAGGCATGTAAAGAAAGCTACCC
ATGGGAAGAAAGGAAGAGCAAAGCAAAACCTGGAACGGGTGTGTGAAAAATGTGGAAGAAAATTCACTCA
GCTAAGAGAGTATAGGAGACACATGAACAACCATGAAGGAGTTAAGCCATTTGAGTGCTTAACATGTGGA
GTAGCTTGGGCTGATGCCCGATCTCTAAAACGCCATGTCAGAACACATACTGGTGAACGGCCCTATGTCT
GTCCTGTATGTAGCGAAGCCTACATAGATGCTCGAACACTCCGTAAACATATGACTAAATTCCACAGAGA
CTATGTGCCTTGCAAAATTATGCTGGAAAAAGACACCCTTCAGTTTCATAACCAAGGAACTCAAGTGGCA
CATGCTGTTAGCATCTTAACAGCAGGCATGCAGGAACAAGAAAGCAGTGGTCCTCAAGAACTTGAGACTG
TGGTAGTGACAGGAGAAACTATGGAAGCTCTGGAAGCTGTTGCAGCTACTGAAGAGTATCCATCGGTATC
TACACTTTCTGACCAAAGTATTATGCAAGTGGTTAATTATGTATTAGCACAACAGCAAGGACAGAAGCTA
TCTGAAGTTGCAGAAGCTATTCAAACTGTTAAAGTAGAGGTAGCACATATTTCAGGAGGAGAATAGTAAT
GAACTAGTCCGTAACTTGAAAGTATTTCGATTTCTTGGCTTTATATATCTTGTGGAAAGGACGAGGACTA
TAGATCGCGATAACTACAACGCGTTAAGTCGACAATCAACCTCTGGATTACAAAATTTGTGAAAGATTGA
CTGGTATTCTTAACTATGTTGCTCCTTTTACGCTATGTGGATACGCTGCTTTAATGCCTTTGTATCATGC
TATTGCTTCCCGTATGGCTTTCATTTTCTCCTCCTTGTATAAATCCTGGTTGCTGTCTCTTTATGAGGAG
TTGTGGCCCGTTGTCAGGCAACGTGGCGTGGTGTGCACTGTGTTTGCTGACGCAACCCCCACTGGTTGGG
GCATTGCCACCACCTGTCAGCTCCTTTCCGGGACTTTCGCTTTCCCCCTCCCTATTGCCACGGCGGAACT
CATCGCCGCCTGCCTTGCCCGCTGCTGGACAGGGGCTCGGCTGTTGGGCACTGACAATTCCGTGGTGTTG
TCGGGGAAATCATCGTCCTTTCCTTGGCTGCTCGCCTGTGTTGCCACCTGGATTCTGCGCGGGACGTCCT
TCTGCTACGTCCCTTCGGCCCTCAATCCAGCGGACCTTCCTTCCCGCGGCCTGCTGCCGGCTCTGCGGCC
TCTTCCGCGTCTTCGCCTTCGCCCTCAGACGAGTCGGATCTCCCTTTGGGCCGCCTCCCCGCGTCGACTT
TAAGACCAATGACTTACAAGGCAGCTGTAGATCTTAGCCACTTTTTAAAAGAAAAGGGGGGACTGGAAGG
GCTAATTCACTCCCAACGAAGACAAGATCTGCTTTTTGCTTGTACTGGGTCTCTCTGGTTAGACCAGATC
TGAGCCTGGGAGCTCTCTGGCTAACTAGGGAACCCACTGCTTAAGCCTCAATAAAGCTTGCCTTGAGTGC
TTCAAGTAGTGTGTGCCCGTCTGTTGTGTGACTCTGGTAACTAGAGATCCCTCAGACCCTTTTAGTCAGT
GTGGAAAATCTCTAGCAGTACGTATAGTAGTTCATGTCATCTTATTATTCAGTATTTATAACTTGCAAAG
AAATGAATATCAGAGAGTGAGAGGAACTTGTTTATTGCAGCTTATAATGGTTACAAATAAAGCAATAGCA
TCACAAATTTCACAAATAAAGCATTTTTTTCACTGCATTCTAGTTGTGGTTTGTCCAAACTCATCAATGT
ATCTTATCATGTCTGGCTCTAGCTATCCCGCCCCTAACTCCGCCCATCCCGCCCCTAACTCCGCCCAGTT
CCGCCCATTCTCCGCCCCATGGCTGACTAATTTTTTTTATTTATGCAGAGGCCGAGGCCGCCTCGGCCTC
TGAGCTATTCCAGAAGTAGTGAGGAGGCTTTTTTGGAGGCCTAGGGACGTACCCAATTCGCCCTATAGTG
AGTCGTATTACGCGCGCTCACTGGCCGTCGTTTTACAACGTCGTGACTGGGAAAACCCTGGCGTTACCCA
ACTTAATCGCCTTGCAGCACATCCCCCTTTCGCCAGCTGGCGTAATAGCGAAGAGGCCCGCACCGATCGC
CCTTCCCAACAGTTGCGCAGCCTGAATGGCGAATGGG
[124 nt withheld, positions 8858-8981]
C
[91 nt withheld, positions 8983-9073]
A
[49 nt withheld, positions 9075-9123]
CCTTTGACGTTGGAGTCCACGTTCTTT
[37 nt withheld, positions 9151-9187]
ACCCTATCTCGGTCTATTCTTTTGATTTATAAGGGATTTTGCCGATTTCGGCCTATTGGTTAAAAAATGA
GCTGATTTAACAAAAATTTAACGCGAATTTTAACAAAATATTAACGCTTACAATTTAGGTGGCACTTTTC
GGGGAAATGTGCGCGGAACCCCTATTTGTTTATTTTTCTAAATACATTCAAATATGTATCCGCTCATGAG
ACAATAACCCTGATAAATGCTTCAATAATATTGAAAAAGGAAGAGTATGAGTATTCAACATTTCCGTGTC
GCCCTTATTCCCTTTTTTGCGGCATTTTGCCTTCCTGTTTTTGCTCACCCAGAAACGCTGGTGAAAGTAA
AAGATGCTGAAGATCAGTTGGGTGCACGAGTGGGTTACATCGAACTGGATCTCAACAGCGGTAAGATCCT
TGAGAGTTTTCGCCCCGAAGAACGTTTTCCAATGATGAGCACTTTTAAAGTTCTGCTATGTGGCGCGGTA
TTATCCCGTATTGACGCCGGGCAAGAGCAACTCGGTCGCCGCATACACTATTCTCAGAATGACTTGGTTG
AGTACTCACCAGTCACAGAAAAGCATCTTACGGATGGCATGACAGTAAGAGAATTATGCAGTGCTGCCAT
AACCATGAGTGATAACACTGCGGCCAACTTACTTCTGACAACGATCGGAGGACCGAAGGAGCTAACCGCT
TTTTTGCACAACATGGGGGATCATGTAACTCGCCTTGATCGTTGGGAACCGGAGCTGAATGAAGCCATAC
CAAACGACGAGCGTGACACCACGATGCCTGTAGCAATGGCAACAACGTTGCGCAAACTATTAACTGGCGA
ACTACTTACTCTAGCTTCCCGGCAACAATTAATAGACTGGATGGAGGCGGATAAAGTTGCAGGACCACTT
CTGCGCTCGGCCCTTCCGGCTGGCTGGTTTATTGCTGATAAATCTGGAGCCGGTGAGCGTGGGTCTCGCG
GTATCATTGCAGCACTGGGGCCAGATGGTAAGCCCTCCCGTATCGTAGTTATCTACACGACGGGGAGTCA
GGCAACTATGGATGAACGAAATAGACAGATCGCTGAGATAGGTGCCTCACTGATTAAGCATTGGTAACTG
TCAGACCAAGTTTACTCATATATACTTTAGATTGATTTAAAACTTCATTTTTAATTTAAAAGGATCTAGG
TGAAGATCCTTTTTGATAATCTCATGACCAAAATCCCTTAACGTGAGTTTTCGTTCCACTGAGCGTCAGA
CCCCGTAGAAAAGATCAAAGGATCTTCTTGAGATCCTTTTTTTCTGCGCGTAATCTGCTGCTTGCAAACA
AAAAAACCACCGCTACCAGCGGTGGTTTGTTTGCCGGATCAAGAGCTACCAACTCTTTTTCCGAAGGTAA
CTGGCTTCAGCAGAGCGCAGATACCAAATACTGTTCTTCTAGTGTAGCCGTAGTTAGGCCACCACTTCAA
GAACTCTGTAGCACCGCCTACATACCTCGCTCTGCTAATCCTGTTACCAGTGGCTGCTGCCAGTGGCGAT
AAGTCGTGTCTTACCGGGTTGGACTCAAGACGATAGTTACCGGATAAGGCGCAGCGGTCGGGCTGAACGG
GGGGTTCGTGCACACAGCCCAGCTTGGAGCGAACGACCTACACCGAACTGAGATACCTACAGCGTGAGCT
ATGAGAAAGCGCCACGCTTCCCGAAGGGAGAAAGGCGGACAGGTATCCGGTAAGCGGCAGGGTCGGAACA
GGAGAGCGCACGAGGGAGCTTCCAGGGGGAAACGCCTGGTATCTTTATAGTCCTGTCGGGTTTCGCCACC
TCTGACTTGAGCGTCGATTTTTGTGATGCTCGTCAGGGGGGCGGAGCCTATGGAAAAACGCCAGCAACGC
GGCCTTTTTACGGTTCCTGGCCTTTTGCTGGCCTTTTGCTCACATGTTCTTTCCTGCGTTATCCCCTGAT
TCTGTGGATAACCGTATTACCGCCTTTGAGTGAGCTGATACCGCTCGCCGCAGCCGAACGACCGAGCGCA
GCGAGTCAGTGAGCGAGGAAGCGGAAGAGCGCCCAATACGCAAACCGCCTCTCCCCGCGCGTTGGCCGAT
TCATTAATGCAGCTGGCACGACAGGTTTCCCGACTGGAAAGCGGGCAGTGAGCGCAACGCAATTAATGTG
AGTTAGCTCACTCATTAGGCACCCCAGGCTTTACACTTTATGCTTCCGGCTCGTATGTTGTGTGGAATTG
TGAGCGGATAACAATTTCACACAGGAAACAGCTATGACCATGATTACGCCAAGCGCGCAATTAACCCTCA
CTAAAGGGAACAAAAGCTGGAGCTGCAAGC
