>Addgene plasmid #143591 | TFORF2486 | depositor partial sequence | sequence record 282903 | Insert
ACCGCCACCATGTCAAGCGAGGAAAGCTACCGGGCCATCCTGCGTTACCTGACGAACGAGCGCGAGCCGT
ATGCGCCGGGCACCGAGGGCAATGTCAAGCGTAAAATCCGAAAAGCTGCCGCCTGCTACGTGGTGCGCGG
CGGGACTCTGTATTACCAGCGGCGGCAGCGGCACCGCAAGACCTTCGCGGAGCTGGAGGTGGTGCTGCAG
CCGGAGCGACGCCGGGACCTCATCGAGGCGGCGCACCTGGGTCCCGGCGGCACTCACCACACCCGGCATC
AGACCTGGCACTACTTGTCCAAGACGTACTGGTGGCGAGGTATATTGAAGCAAGTCAAAGATTACATTAA
ACAGTGTAGCAAATGCCAGGAGAAACTAGATCGATCCCGTCCAATATCAGATGTTTCAGAAATGTTGGAA
GAATTGGGACTAGACCTTGAATCTGGAGAAGAAAGTAATGAATCGGAAGATGACCTGAGCAACTTTACTT
CATCTCCAACTACAGCATCCAAGCCTGCAAAAAAGAAGCCAGTATCCAAACATGAACTTGTGTTTGTTGA
CACCAAAGGAGTGGTAAAACGTTCTTCTCCAAAACATTGTCAGGCTGTCTTAAAACAGCTGAACGAACAG
AGACTTTCCAACCAGTTCTGTGATGTTACTTTGTTAATTGAAGGAGAAGAGTACAAAGCTCATAAATCTG
TTTTGTCAGCAAATAGCGAGTATTTTCGAGATCTTTTTATTGAGAAAGGAGCTGTTTCCAGTCATGAGGC
TGTGGTGGATCTTTCTGGTTTTTGTAAGGCCAGCTTCCTTCCTTTACTGGAATTTGCCTATACTTCTGTA
CTAAGTTTTGATTTCTGTAGCATGGCTGATGTAGCCATCTTAGCTCGTCATCTTTTCATGTCAGAAGTCT
TAGAGATTTGTGAAAGTGTACATAAGCTAATGGAAGAGAAGCAGCTAACAGTATATAAGAAGGGCGAAGT
ACAAACAGTTGCATCCACCCAGGACTTACGAGTACAGAATGGAGGTACAGCACCTCCTGTTGCTAGCAGT
GAGGGAACCACAACAAGTTTACCTACTGAACTTGGGGATTGTGAAATTGTACTACTGGTAAATGGAGAAT
TGCCAGAAGCTGAGCAGAATGGAGAGGTAGGACGACAGCCTGAGCCCCAGGTTTCTTCAGAGGCTGAATC
TGCCCTGTCATCAGTAGGATGTATAGCTGATTCCCATCCTGAAATGGAGTCTGTTGATTTAATAACAAAA
AACAACCAGACAGAACTAGAAACTTCAAACAACAGAGAAAATAACACAGTTTCTAATATACACCCTAAAC
TTTCAAAAGAGAATGTAATTAGTAGCTCGCCAGAGGATAGTGGTATGGGAAATGATATATCAGCTGAGGA
TATTTGTGCCGAAGACATTCCAAAACATAGGCAGAAAGTTGACCAACCTTTAAAAGATCAGGAAAATCTA
GTTGCATCAACAGCAAAGACAGACTTTGGCCCTGATGATGATACTTATAGAAGCAGGCTTCGACAACGTT
CTGTTAATGAAGGGGCATATATTCGACTACACAAGGGAATGGAGAAAAAGCTGCAGAAACGGAAAGCCGT
TCCCAAGTCAGCAGTTCAACAGGTGGCTCAGAAGTTAGTTCAAAGAGGAAAAAAGATGAAACAGCCAAAA
AGAGATGCTAAAGAGAACACAGAAGAAGCATCTCATAAATGTGGGGAATGTGGAATGGTTTTTCAGAGAC
GATACGCCCTTATAATGCACAAACTGAAACATGAAAGAGCTAGAGATTACAAATGTCCATTGTGTAAAAA
ACAGTTTCAGTACAGTGCCTCTTTGCGAGCACATCTTATTCGTCATACCAGAAAAGATGCACCCTCTTCA
TCCTCGTCCAATTCCACGTCTAATGAAGCATCGGGAACATCATCTGAGAAGGGCAGAACCAAGCGGGAAT
TTATATGTTCCATATGTGGAAGAACATTACCTAAATTATATTCTCTCCGAATACATATGTTAAAGCACAC
AGGTGTAAAGCCACATGCATGCCAGGTCTGTGGAAAGACTTTTATCTATAAGCATGGTCTAAAATTACAT
CAGAGTCTTCATCAATCACAGAAGCAGTTCCAGTGTGAACTGTGTGTTAAGTCATTTGTTACCAAACGGA
GTCTTCAAGAACATATGAGTATTCACACAGGAGAGTCCAAGTACCTTTGCTCAGTTTGTGGAAAGTCTTT
TCATAGGGGCTCTGGACTCAGCAAGCACTTCAAGAAACACCAACCAAAGCCTGAGGTTCGAGGCTATCAT
TGTACTCAATGTGAAAAAAGTTTCTTTGAAGCTAGAGATCTTCGCCAGCACATGAACAAACATCTTGGTG
TGAAGCCATTCCAGTGCCAATTTTGTGATAAGTGCTATAGTTGGAAGAAAGATTGGTATTCCCATGTGAA
GTCTCATTCTGTCACTGAGCCTTATAGGTGTAATATATGTGGCAAAGAATTTTATGAAAAAGCTTTGTTC
AGAAGGCATGTAAAGAAAGCTACCCATGGGAAGAAAGGAAGAGCAAAGCAAAACCTGGAACGGGTGTGTG
AAAAATGTGGAAGAAAATTCACTCAGCTAAGAGAGTATAGGAGACACATGAACAACCATGAAGGAGTTAA
GCCATTTGAGTGCTTAACATGTGGAGTAGCTTGGGCTGATGCCCGATCTCTAAAACGCCATGTCAGAACA
CATACTGGTGAACGGCCCTATGTCTGTCCTGTATGTAGCGAAGCCTACATAGATGCTCGAACACTCCGTA
AACATATGACTAAATTCCACAGAGACTATGTGCCTTGCAAAATTATGCTGGAAAAAGACACCCTTCAGTT
TCATAACCAAGGAACTCAAGTGGCACATGCTGTTAGCATCTTAACAGCAGGCATGCAGGAACAAGAAAGC
AGTGGTCCTCAAGAACTTGAGACTGTGGTAGTGACAGGAGAAACTATGGAAGCTCTGGAAGCTGTTGCAG
CTACTGAAGAGTATCCATCGGTATCTACACTTTCTGACCAAAGTATTATGCAAGTGGTTAATTATGTATT
AGCACAACAGCAAGGACAGAAGCTATCTGAAGTTGCAGAAGCTATTCAAACTGTTAAAGTAGAGGTAGCA
CATATTTCAGGAGGAGAATAGTAATGAACTAGTCCGTAACTTGAAAGTATTTCGATTTCTTGGCTTTATA
TATCTTGTGGAAAGGACGAGGACTATAGATCGCGATAACTACA
