>Addgene plasmid #143591 | TFORF2486 | depositor partial sequence | sequence record 282904 | Barcode
GGACTATAGATCGCGATAACTACA
